>Addgene plasmid #1276 | pLEP1Hsp82NdeI | addgene partial sequence | sequence record 16510 | T7 5'-TAATACGACTCACTATAGGG-3'
GGCCGCTCTAGACTAGTGGATCCGATTCTTAACATCTGTGACCTCCTCATTTCTTCCCGCTGTATTAGAG
TTCAAGAAATCATACCTGATAGAAAATAGAGTCCTATAAACAAAAGCACAAACAAACACGCAAAGATATG
GCTAGTGAAACTTTTGAATTTCAAGCTGAAATTACTCAGTTGATGAGTTTGATCATCAACACCGTCTATT
CTAACAAGGAAATTTTCTTGAGAGAACTGATATCTAATGCCTCGGATGCGTTGGATAAAATTAGATACAA
ATCTTTGTCTGATCCAAAGCAATTGGAAACAGAACCAGATCTCTTTATTAGAATCACTCCAAAGCCAGAG
CAAAAAGTTTTGGAAATCAGAGATTCTGGTATTGGTATGACCAAGGCTGAATTGATTAATAACTTGGGTA
CCATTGCCAAGTCTGGTACCAAAGCCTTCATGGAAGCTCTATCTGCTGGTGCCGATGTATCCATGATTGG
TCAATTCGGTGTTGGTTTTTACTCTTTATTCTTAGTTGCCGACAGAGTTCAGGTTATTTCAAAGAGCAAC
GACGACGAACAATACATCTGGGAATCCAACGCTGGTGGTTCTTTCACTGTTACTCTAGACCAAGTTAATG
AAAGAATTGGTAGGGGTACCATCTTG
