[The description below was written by a language model from this plasmid's Addgene catalogue record.]
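Description:
pLEP1Hsp82NdeI is a yeast expression plasmid built on the pRS314 backbone, one of the standard pRS series of Escherichia coli–Saccharomyces cerevisiae shuttle vectors. pRS314 is generally known as a centromeric (CEN/ARS) low-copy vector carrying the TRP1 auxotrophic marker for selection in trp1 yeast strains, although the record itself lists neither the yeast marker nor the yeast replication elements, and it gives the bacterial copy number as unknown. In bacteria the plasmid is selected with ampicillin.

The insert is Hsp82, linked to the S. cerevisiae gene HSP82 (YPL240C), which encodes one of the two yeast Hsp90-family molecular chaperones; the species field of the record is left blank. The fragment was cloned by restriction digestion between BamHI at the 5′ end and PstI at the 3′ end, and both sites remain intact, so the insert can be excised or exchanged. A T7 primer site in the backbone is used to sequence into the 5′ end of the insert. The record does not state which promoter drives expression, whether the fragment carries native HSP82 regulatory sequences, or whether any epitope tag is present. The "NdeI" in the name suggests an engineered or relevant NdeI site, but this is not explained in the catalogue fields. No feature table is available to confirm the layout.

The associated publication concerns the conservation of Hsp90 macromolecular complexes in budding yeast, which is consistent with use of this plasmid to express Hsp82 in yeast for studying chaperone function and its protein partners.
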