Addgene plasmid #1276: pLEP1Hsp82NdeI
Depositing lab: Susan Lindquist. Depositing organization: Whitehead Institute for Biomedical Research. Publication: Conservation of Hsp90 macromolecular complexes in Saccharomyces cerevisiae. Chang HC, Lindquist S. J Biol Chem 1994 Oct 7;269(40):24983-8. PubMed 7929182.
Backbone
  Vector backbone: pRS314
  Vector type: Yeast Expression
Growth in bacteria
  Bacterial resistance: Ampicillin, 100 μg/mL
  Growth temperature: 37°C
  Growth strain: DH5alpha
  Copy number: Unknown
Gene/Insert
  Gene/Insert name: Hsp82
  Species: N/A
  Entrez Gene: HSP82 (a.k.a. YPL240C, HSP90)
  Cloning method: Restriction Enzyme; 5′ cloning site BamHI (not destroyed); 3′ cloning site PstI (not destroyed)
  Sequencing primers: 5′ T7
Terms and licenses: Academic/Nonprofit Terms; Industry Terms: Not Available to Industry
How to cite: pLEP1Hsp82NdeI was a gift from Susan Lindquist (Addgene plasmid # 1276 ; http://n2t.net/addgene:1276 ; RRID:Addgene_1276)
